Addgene plasmid #48538: pFUSB4_GGGG
Depositing lab: Stephen Ekker. Depositing organization: Mayo Foundation for Medical Education and Research. Publication: High Efficiency In Vivo Genome Engineering with a Simplified 15-RVD GoldyTALEN Design. Ma AC, Lee HB, Clark KJ, Ekker SC. PLoS One. 2013 May 29;8(5):e65259. doi: 10.1371/journal.pone.0065259. Print 2013. PubMed 23734242.
Backbone
  Vector backbone: pFUS_B4
  Vector type: Mammalian Expression, TALEN
Growth in bacteria
  Bacterial resistance: Spectinomycin, 50 μg/mL
  Growth temperature: 37°C
  Growth strain: Top10
  Copy number: Unknown
Gene/Insert
  Gene/Insert name: RVD sequence: NN NN NN NN
  Species: Synthetic
  Cloning method: Unknown
  Sequencing primers: 5′ ttgatgcctggcagttccct; 3′ cgaaccgaacaggcttatgt
Terms and licenses: Academic/Nonprofit Terms; Industry Terms: Not Available to Industry
Depositor comments: Plasmid was created using Golden Gate cloning.
How to cite: pFUSB4_GGGG was a gift from Stephen Ekker (Addgene plasmid # 48538 ; http://n2t.net/addgene:48538 ; RRID:Addgene_48538)
