[The description below was written by a language model from this plasmid's Addgene catalogue record and pLannotate feature annotations shown in this document.]
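Description:
pFUSB4_GGGG is a small (about 2.9 kb) bacterial cloning intermediate from the Golden Gate TALEN assembly system, built on the pFUS_B4 array backbone. It carries a pre-assembled synthetic block of four TALE repeat modules whose repeat-variable diresidues are NN NN NN NN; as the name indicates, this tetramer is intended to recognise the DNA sequence GGGG, since NN repeats are conventionally used to target guanine. The depositor notes that the plasmid was made by Golden Gate cloning, and the associated work describes a simplified 15-RVD GoldyTALEN design for in vivo genome engineering. This fits a role as one member of a library of ready-made repeat blocks that shorten TALEN construction. Although it is catalogued under mammalian expression and TALEN, the annotated features include no eukaryotic promoter or nuclease domain, so it appears to be a building block rather than an expression construct in its own right.

The feature table annotates only the backbone. It shows a high-copy ColE1/pUC-type origin for propagation in E. coli and an aadA (SmR) aminoglycoside adenylyltransferase gene conferring spectinomycin/streptomycin resistance, which matches the listed spectinomycin selection. Upstream of the marker lie a class 1 integron Pc promoter fragment and a short gentamicin acetyltransferase remnant, probably carried over with the resistance cassette. A short lacZα fragment, a lacI fragment and the rrnB T1 and T2 terminators are also detected; the lacZα fragment may be left over from a screening cassette displaced by the repeat array, though the record does not say so. The TALE repeats themselves were not annotated and presumably occupy the unannotated region of the sequence. In typical use, such an array would be released and joined with other repeat blocks into a final TALEN backbone.
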