Features (pLannotate 1.2.2; 8 found; start..end, strand, type, name):
      3..39      -  CDS            lacZα (fragment): LacZα fragment of β-galactosidase; lacZ fragment
    596..619     +  promoter       Pc promoter (fragment): intI1 (promoter lies within the coding sequence); class 1 integron promoter
    795..851     +  CDS            GmR (fragment): gentamycin acetyltransferase; aacC1; confers resistance to gentamycin
    858..1649    +  CDS            SmR: aminoglycoside adenylyltransferase (Murphy, 1985); aadA; confers resistance to spectinomycin and streptomycin
   1742..2330    +  rep_origin     ori: high-copy-number ColE1/pMB1/pBR322/pUC origin of replication
   2513..2605    +  CDS            lacI (fragment): lac repressor; lacI; The lac repressor binds to the lac operator to inhibit transcription in E. coli. This inhibition can be relieved by adding lactose or isopropyl-β-D-thiogalactopyranoside (IPTG).
   2660..2687    -  terminator     rrnB T2 terminator: transcription terminator T2 from the E. coli rrnB gene
   2819..2862    +  terminator     rrnB T1 terminator: Escherichia coli rrnB; transcription terminator T1 from the E. coli rrnB gene
>Addgene plasmid #48538 | pFUSB4_GGGG | depositor full sequence | sequence record 70238 | Full Sequence
ATGTTTTCCCAGTCACGACGTTGTAAAACGACGGCCAGTCTTAAGCGTCTCATGGCCTGACCCCGGACCA
AGTGGTGGCCTATCGCCAGCAACAATGGCGGCAAGCAAGCGCTCGAAACGGTGCAGCGGCTGTTGCCGGT
GCTGTGCCAGGACCATGGCCTGACCCCGGACCAAGTGGTGGCTATCGCCAGCAACAATGGCGGCAAGCAA
GCGCTCGAAACGGTGCAGCGGCTGTTGCCGGTGCTGTGCCAGGACCATGGCCTGACCCCGGACCAAGTGG
TGGCTATCGCCAGCAACAATGGCGGCAAGCAAGCGCTCGAAACGGTGCAGCGGCTGTTGCCGGTGCTGTG
CCAGGACCATGGCCTGACCCCGGACCAAGTGGTGGCTATCGCCAGCAACAATGGCGGCAAGCAAGCGCTC
GAAACGGTGCAGCGGCTGTTGCCGGTGCTGTGCCAGGACCATGGCCTGACCCCGGACCAAGTGGTGGCTA
TCGAGACGTCTAGACCAGCCAGGACAGAAATGCCTCGACTTCGCTGCTACCCAAGGTTGCCGGGTGACGC
ACACCGTGGAAACGGATGAAGGCACGAACCCAGTGGACATAAGCCTGTTCGGTTCGTAAGCTGTAATGCA
AGTAGCGTATGCGCTCACGCAACTGGTCCAGAACCTTGACCGAACGCAGCGGTGGTAACGGCGCAGTGGC
GGTTTTCATGGCTTGTTATGACTGTTTTTTTGGGGTACAGTCTATGCCTCGGGCATCCAAGCAGCAAGCG
CGTTACGCCGTGGGTCGATGTTTGATGTTATGGAGCAGCAACGATGTTACGCAGCAGGGCAGTCGCCCTA
AAACAAAGTTAAACATTATGAGGGAAGCGGTGATCGCCGAAGTATCGACTCAACTATCAGAGGTAGTTGG
CGTCATCGAGCGCCATCTCGAACCGACGTTGCTGGCCGTACATTTGTACGGCTCCGCAGTGGATGGCGGC
CTGAAGCCACACAGTGATATTGATTTGCTGGTTACGGTGACCGTAAGGCTTGATGAAACAACGCGGCGAG
CTTTGATCAACGACCTTTTGGAAACTTCGGCTTCCCCTGGAGAGAGCGAGATTCTCCGCGCTGTAGAAGT
CACCATTGTTGTGCACGACGACATCATTCCGTGGCGTTATCCAGCTAAGCGCGAACTGCAATTTGGAGAA
TGGCAGCGCAATGACATTCTTGCAGGTATCTTCGAGCCAGCCACGATCGACATTGATCTGGCTATCTTGC
TGACAAAAGCAAGAGAACATAGCGTTGCCTTGGTAGGTCCAGCGGCGGAGGAACTCTTTGATCCGGTTCC
TGAACAGGATCTATTTGAGGCGCTAAATGAAACCTTAACGCTATGGAACTCGCCGCCCGACTGGGCTGGC
GATGAGCGAAATGTAGTGCTTACGTTGTCCCGCATTTGGTACAGCGCAGTAACCGGCAAAATCGCGCCGA
AGGATGTCGCTGCCGACTGGGCAATGGAGCGCCTGCCGGCCCAGTATCAGCCCGTCATACTTGAAGCTAG
ACAGGCTTATCTTGGACAAGAAGAAGATCGCTTGGCCTCGCGCGCAGATCAGTTGGAAGAATTTGTCCAC
TACGTGAAAGGCGAGATCACCAAGGTAGTCGGCAAATAACCCTCGAGCCACCCATGACCAAAATCCCTTA
ACGTGAGTTACGCGTCGTTCCACTGAGCGTCAGACCCCGTAGAAAAGATCAAAGGATCTTCTTGAGATCC
TTTTTTTCTGCGCGTAATCTGCTGCTTGCAAACAAAAAAACCACCGCTACCAGCGGTGGTTTGTTTGCCG
GATCAAGAGCTACCAACTCTTTTTCCGAAGGTAACTGGCTTCAGCAGAGCGCAGATACCAAATACTGTCC
TTCTAGTGTAGCCGTAGTTAGGCCACCACTTCAAGAACTCTGTAGCACCGCCTACATACCTCGCTCTGCT
AATCCTGTTACCAGTGGCTGCTGCCAGTGGCGATAAGTCGTGTCTTACCGGGTTGGACTCAAGACGATAG
TTACCGGATAAGGCGCAGCGGTCGGGCTGAACGGGGGGTTCGTGCACACAGCCCAGCTTGGAGCGAACGA
CCTACACCGAACTGAGATACCTACAGCGTGAGCATTGAGAAAGCGCCACGCTTCCCGAAGGGAGAAAGGC
GGACAGGTATCCGGTAAGCGGCAGGGTCGGAACAGGAGAGCGCACGAGGGAGCTTCCAGGGGGAAACGCC
TGGTATCTTTATAGTCCTGTCGGGTTTCGCCACCTCTGACTTGAGCGTCGATTTTTGTGATGCTCGTCAG
GGGGGCGGAGCCTATGGAAAAACGCCAGCAACGCGGCCTTTTTACGGTTCCTGGCCTTTTGCTGGCCTTT
TGCTCACATGTTCTTTCCTGCGTTATCCCCTGATTCTGTGGATAACCGTATTACCGCCTTTGAGTGAGCT
GATACCGCTCGCCGCAGCCGAACGACCGAGCGCAGCGAGTCAGTGAGCGAGGAAGCGGAAGAGCGCCCAA
TACGCAAACCGCCTCTCCCCGCGCGTTGGCCGATTCATTAATGCAGCTGGCACGACAGGTTTCCCGACTG
GAAAGCGGGCAGTGAGCGCAACGCAATTAATACGCGTACCGCTAGCCAGGAAGAGTTTGTAGAAACGCAA
AAAGGCCATCCGTCAGGATGGCCTTCTGCTTAGTTTGATGCCTGGCAGTTTATGGCGGGCGTCCTGCCCG
CCACCCTCCGGGCCGTTGCTTCACAACGTTCAAATCCGCTCCCGGCGGATTTGTCCTACTCAGGAGAGCG
TTCACCGACAAACAACAGATAAAACGAAAGGCCCAGTCTTCCGACTGAGCCTTTCGTTTTATTTGATGCC
TGGCAGTTCCCTACTCTCGCGTTAACGCTAGCATGG
