>Addgene plasmid #48538 | pFUSB4_GGGG | addgene partial sequence | sequence record 70896 | pCR8_F1 5'-ttgatgcctggcagttccct-3'
GTCACGACGTTGTAAAACGACGGCCAGTCTTAAGCGTCTCATGGCCTGACCCCGGACCAAGTGGTGGCTA
TCGCCAGCAACAATGGCGGCAAGCAAGCGCTCGAAACGGTGCAGCGGCTGTTGCCGGTGCTGTGCCAGGA
CCATGGCCTGACCCCGGACCAAGTGGTGGCTATCGCCAGCAACAATGGCGGCAAGCAAGCGCTCGAAACG
GTGCAGCGGCTGTTGCCGGTGCTGTGCCAGGACCATGGCCTGACCCCGGACCAAGTGGTGGCTATCGCCA
GCAACAATGGCGGCAAGCAAGCGCTCGAAACGGTGCAGCGGCTGTTGCCGGTGCTGTGCCAGGACCATGG
CCTGACCCCGGACCAAGTGGTGGCTATCGCCAGCAACAATGGCGGCAAGCAAGCGCTCGAAACGGTGCAG
CGGCTGTTGCCGGTGCTGTGCCAGGACCATGGCCTGACCCCGGACCAAGTGGTGGCTATCGAGACGTCTA
GACCAGCCAGGACAGAAATGCCTCGACTTCGCTGCTACCCAAGGTTGCCGGGTGACGCACACCGTGGAAA
CGGATGAAGGCACGAACCCAGTGGACATAAGCCTGTTCGGTTCGTAAGCTGTAATGCAAGTAGCGTATGC
GCTCACGCAACTGGTCCAGAACCTTGACCGAACGCAGCGGTGGTAACGGCGCAGTGGCGGTTTTCATGGC
TTGTTATGACTGTTTTTTTGGGGTACAGTCTATGCCTCGGGCATCCAAGCAGCAAGCGCGTTACGCCGTG
GGTCGATGTTTGATGTTATGGAGCAGCAACGATGTTACGCAGCAGGGCAGTCGCCCTAAAACAAAGTTAA
ACATTATGAGGGAAGCGGTGATCGCCGAAGTATCGACTCAACTATCAGAGGTAGTTGGCGTCATCGAGCG
CCATCTCGAACCGACGTTGCTGGCCGTACATTTGTA
